>Addgene plasmid #105528 | pGEMHE-H2B-mEGFP | addgene partial sequence | sequence record 208467 | Addgene Partial NGS Result
CCCCTGCAGGCGCGCCGCCGGCGATTTAAATTAATTAATCTAGCTTGAGTATTCTATAGTGTCACCTAAA
TAGCTTGGCGTAATCATGGTCATAGCTGTTTCCTGTGTGAAATTGTTATCCGCTCACAATTCCACACAAC
ATACGAGCCGGAAGCATAAAGTGTAAAGCCTGGGGTGCCTAATGAGTGAGCTAACTCACATTAATTGCGT
TGCGCTCACTGCCCGCTTTCCAGTCGGGAAACCTGTCGTGCCAGCTGCATTAATGAATCGGCCAACGCGC
GGGGAGAGGCGGTTTGCGTATTGGGCGCTCTTCCGCTTCCTCGCTCACTGACTCGCTGCGCTCGGTCGTT
CGGCTGCGGCGAGCGGTATCAGCTCACTCAAAGGCGGTAATACGGTTATCCACAGAATCAGGGGATAACG
CAGGAAAGAACATGTGAGCAAAAGGCCAGCAAAAGGCCAGGAACCGTAAAAAGGCCGCGTTGCTGGCGTT
TTTCCATAGGCTCCGCCCCCCTGACGAGCATCACAAAAATCGACGCTCAAGTCAGAGGTGGCGAAACCCG
ACAGGACTATAAAGATACCAGGCGTTTCCCCCTGGAAGCTCCCTCGTGCGCTCTCCTGTTCCGACCCTGC
CGCTTACCGGATACCTGTCCGCCTTTCTCCCTTCGGGAAGCGTGGCGCTTTCTCATAGCTCACGCTGTAG
GTATCTCAGTTCGGTGTAGGTCGTTCGCTCCAAGCTGGGCTGTGTGCACGAACCCCCCGTTCAGCCCGAC
CGCTGCGCCTTATCCGGTAACTATCGTCTTGAGTCCAACCCGGTAAGACACGACTTATCGCCACTGGCAG
CAGCCACTGGTAACAGGATTAGCAGAGCGAGGTATGTAGGCGGTGCTACAGAGTTCTTGAAGTGGTGGCC
TAACTACGGCTACACTAGAAGAACAGTATTTGGTATCTGCGCTCTGCTGAAGCCAGTTACCTTCGGAAAA
AGAGTTGGTAGCTCTTGATCCGGCAAACAAACCACCGCTGGTAGCGGTGGTTTTTTTGTTTGCAAGCAGC
AGATTACGCGCAGAAAAAAAGGATCTCAAGAAGATCCTTTGATCTTTTCTACGGGGTCTGACGCTCAGTG
GAACGAAAACTCACGTTAAGGGATTTTGGTCATGAGATTATCAAAAAGGATCTTCACCTAGATCCTTTTA
AATTAAAAATGAAGTTTTAAATCAATCTAAAGTATATATGAGTAAACTTGGTCTGACAGTTACCAATGCT
TAATCAGTGAGGCACCTATCTCAGCGATCTGTCTATTTCGTTCATCCATAGTTGCCTGACTCCCCGTCGT
GTAGATAACTACGATACGGGAGGGCTTACCATCTGGCCCCAGTGCTGCAATGATACCGCGAGACCCACGC
TCACCGGCTCCAGATTTATCAGCAATAAACCAGCCAGCCGGAAGGGCCGAGCGCAGAAGTGGTCCTGCAA
CTTTATCCGCCTCCATCCAGTCTATTAATTGTTGCCGGGAAGCTAGAGTAAGTAGTTCGCCAGTTAATAG
TTTGCGCAACGTTGTTGCCATTGCTACAGGCATCGTGGTGTCACGCTCGTCGTTTGGTATGGCTTCATTC
AGCTCCGGTTCCCAACGATCAAGGCGAGTTACATGATCCCCCATGTTGTGCAAAAAAGCGGTTAGCTCCT
TCGGTCCTCCGATCGTTGTCAGAAGTAAGTTGGCCGCAGTGTTATCACTCATGGTTATGGCAGCACTGCA
TAATTCTCTTACTGTCATGCCATCCGTAAGATGCTTTTCTGTGACTGGTGAGTACTCAACCAAGTCATTC
TGAGAATAGTGTATGCGGCGACCGAGTTGCTCTTGCCCGGCGTCAATACGGGATAATACCGCGCCACATA
GCAGAACTTTAAAAGTGCTCATCATTGGAAAACGTTCTTCGGGGCGAAAACTCTCAAGGATCTTACCGCT
GTTGAGATCCAGTTCGATGTAACCCACTCGTGCACCCAACTGATCTTCAGCATCTTTTACTTTCACCAGC
GTTTCTGGGTGAGCAAAAACAGGAAGGCAAAATGCCGCAAAAAAGGGAATAAGGGCGACACGGAAATGTT
GAATACTCATACTCTTCCTTTTTCAATATTATTGAAGCATTTATCAGGGTTATTGTCTCATGAGCGGATA
CATATTTGAATGTATTTAGAAAAATAAACAAATAGGGGTTCCGCGCACATTTCCCCGAAAAGTGCCACCT
GACGTCTAAGAAACCATTATTATCATGACATTAACCTATAAAAATAGGCGTATCACGAGGCCCTTTCGTC
TCGCGCGTTTCGGTGATGACGGTGAAAACCTCTGACACATGCAGCTCCCGGAGACGGTCACAGCTTGTCT
GTAAGCGGATGCCGGGAGCAGACAAGCCCGTCAGGGCGCGTCAGCGGGTGTTGGCGGGTGTCGGGGCTGG
CTTAACTATGCGGCATCAGAGCAGATTGTACTGAGAGTGCACCATATGCGGTGTGAAATACCGCACAGAT
GCGTAAGGAGAAAATACCGCATCAGGCGCCATTCGCCATTCAGGCTGCGCAACTGTTGGGAAGGGCGATC
GGTGCGGGCCTCTTCGCTATTACGCCAGCTGGCGAAAGGGGGATGTGCTGCAAGGCGATTAAGTTGGGTA
ACGCCAGGGTTTTCCCAGTCACGACGTTGTAAAACGACGGCCAGTGAATTGTAATACGACTCACTATAGG
GCGAATTAATTCGAGCTCGGTACCCAGCTTGCTTGTTCTTTTTGCAGAAGCTCAGAATAAACGCTCAACT
TTGGCAGATCAATTCCCCGGTGCTAGCGCTACCGGTCTCAGATCTCGAGCTCAAGCTTCGAATTCTGCAG
TCGACGGTACCGCCACCATGCCAGAGCCAGCGAAGTCTGCTCCCGCCCCGAAAAAGGGCTCCAAGAAGGC
GGTGACTAAGGCGCAGAAGAAAGGCGGCAAGAAGCGCAAGCGCAGCCGCAAGGAGAGCTATTCCATCTAT
GTGTACAAGGTTCTGAAGCAGGTCCACCCTGACACCGGCATTTCGTCCAAGGCCATGGGCATCATGAATT
CGTTTGTGAACGACATTTTCGAGCGCATCGCAGGTGAGGCTTCCCGCCTGGCGCATTACAACAAGCGCTC
GACCATCACCTCCAGGGAGATCCAGACGGCCGTGCGCCTGCTGCTGCCTGGGGAGTTGGCCAAGCACGCC
GTGTCCGAGGGTACTAAGGCCATCACCAAGTACACCAGCGCTAAGGATCCACCGGTCGCCACCATGGTGA
GCAAGGGCGAGGAGCTGTTCACCGGGGTGGTGCCCATCCTGGTCGAGCTGGACGGCGACGTAAACGGCCA
CAAGTTCAGCGTGTCCGGCGAGGGCGAGGGCGATGCCACCTACGGCAAGCTGACCCTGAAGTTCATCTGC
ACCACCGGCAAGCTGCCCGTGCCCTGGCCCACCCTCGTGACCACCCTGACCTACGGCGTGCAGTGCTTCA
GCCGCTACCCCGACCACATGAAGCAGCACGACTTCTTCAAGTCCGCCATGCCCGAAGGCTACGTCCAGGA
GCGCACCATCTTCTTCAAGGACGACGGCAACTACAAGACCCGCGCCGAGGTGAAGTTCGAGGGCGACACC
CTGGTGAACCGCATCGAGCTGAAGGGCATCGACTTCAAGGAGGACGGCAACATCCTGGGGCACAAGCTGG
AGTACAACTACAACAGCCACAACGTCTATATCATGGCCGACAAGCAGAAGAACGGCATCAAGGTGAACTT
CAAGATCCGCCACAACATCGAGGACGGCAGCGTGCAGCTCGCCGACCACTACCAGCAGAACACCCCCATC
GGCGACGGCCCCGTGCTGCTGCCCGACAACCACTACCTGAGCACCCAGTCCGCCCTGAGCAAAGACCCCA
ACGAGAAGCGCGATCACATGGTCCTTAAGGAGTTCGTGACCGCCGCCGGGATCACTCTCGGCATGGACGA
GCTGTACAAGTAAAGCGGCCGCTCTAGATAAATGATAGCTTGATCTGGTTACCACTAAACCAGCCTCAAG
AACACCCGAATGGAGTCTCTAAGCTACATAATACCAACTTACACTTTACAAAATGTTGTCCCCCAAAATG
TAGCCATTCGTATCTGCTCCTAATAAAAAGAAAGTTTCTTCACATTCT
