[The description below was written by a language model from this plasmid's Addgene catalogue record.]
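Description:
pGEMHE-H2B-mEGFP is an in vitro transcription plasmid built on the pGEMHE backbone, designed to produce synthetic mRNA encoding a fluorescently tagged histone rather than to drive expression directly in cells. It is maintained in E. coli as a high-copy plasmid under ampicillin selection. The record lists a backbone of 3834 bp and a total size of 4224 bp. No feature table is supplied, so the origin of replication and any untranslated regions or other elements flanking the cloning site are not documented here.

The insert is the 390 bp coding sequence of human histone H2B (HIST1H2BJ, now H2BC11), cloned by restriction digest between SalI and BamHI sites, both of which remain intact. It sits in frame with mEGFP, a monomeric variant of enhanced GFP carried on the backbone, so the fluorescent protein is fused to the C terminus of H2B. A T7 promoter lies upstream, allowing T7 RNA polymerase to transcribe the H2B-mEGFP fusion in vitro.

The resulting mRNA can be introduced into cells, where translation yields a histone that incorporates into chromatin and labels chromosomes for live fluorescence imaging. The plasmid was deposited in connection with work describing a method for the acute and rapid degradation of endogenous proteins. The record does not specify the role this construct played there, though a GFP-tagged chromatin protein could plausibly serve either as a chromosome marker or as a model substrate.
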