Addgene plasmid #105528: pGEMHE-H2B-mEGFP
Purpose: T7 promotor drives in vitro transcription of mEGFP-tagged Histon 2B mRNA
Depositing lab: Melina Schuh. Depositing organization: MRC Laboratory of Molecular Biology. Publication: A Method for the Acute and Rapid Degradation of Endogenous Proteins. Clift D, McEwan WA, Labzin LI, Konieczny V, Mogessie B, James LC, Schuh M. Cell. 2017 Nov 13. pii: S0092-8674(17)31255-2. doi: 10.1016/j.cell.2017.10.033. PubMed 29153837.
Backbone
  Vector backbone: pGEMHE
  Backbone size w/o insert (bp): 3834
  Total vector size (bp): 4224
  Vector type: in vitro Transcription
Growth in bacteria
  Bacterial resistance: Ampicillin, 100 μg/mL
  Growth temperature: 37°C
  Growth strain: DH5alpha
  Copy number: High Copy
Gene/Insert
  Gene/Insert name: H2B (alt names: HIST1H2BJ; H2B/r, H2BFR, H2BJ)
  Species: H. sapiens (human)
  Insert size (bp): 390
  GenBank ID: NM_021058.3
  Entrez Gene: H2BC11 (a.k.a. H2B/r, H2BFR, H2BJ, HIST1H2BJ)
  Promoter: T7
  Tag / fusion protein: mEGFP (C terminal on backbone)
  Cloning method: Restriction Enzyme; 5′ cloning site SalI (not destroyed); 3′ cloning site BamHI (not destroyed)
  Sequencing primers: 5′ AAGGCGATTAAGTTGGGTAACG; 3′ CGTCGCCGTCCAGCTCGACCAG
Terms and licenses: Academic/Nonprofit Terms; Industry Terms: Not Available to Industry
How to cite: pGEMHE-H2B-mEGFP was a gift from Melina Schuh (Addgene plasmid # 105528 ; http://n2t.net/addgene:105528 ; RRID:Addgene_105528)
